>Addgene plasmid #136949 | pDiySpike2 | addgene full sequence | sequence record 287309 | Addgene NGS Result
AGCCAGCCGGAAGGGCCGAGCGCAGAAGTGGTCCTGCAACTTTATCCGCCTCCATCCAGTCTATTAATTG
TTGCCGGGAAGCTAGAGTAAGTAGTTCGCCAGTTAATAGTTTGCGCAACGTTGTTGCCATTGCTACAGGC
ATCGTGGTGTCACGCTCGTCGTTTGGTATGGCTTCATTCAGCTCCGGTTCCCAACGATCAAGGCGAGTTA
CATGATCCCCCATGTTGTGCAAAAAAGCGGTTAGCTCCTTCGGTCCTCCGATCGTTGTCAGAAGTAAGTT
GGCCGCAGTGTTATCACTCATGGTTATGGCAGCACTGCATAATTCTCTTACTGTCATGCCATCCGTAAGA
TGCTTTTCTGTGACTGGTGAGTACTCAACCAAGTCATTCTGAGAATAGTGTATGCGGCGACCGAGTTGCT
CTTGCCCGGCGTCAATACGGGATAATACCGCGCCACATAGCAGAACTTTAAAAGTGCTCATCATTGGAAA
ACGTTCTTCGGGGCGAAAACTCTCAAGGATCTTACCGCTGTTGAGATCCAGTTCGATGTAACCCACTCGT
GCACCCAACTGATCTTCAGCATCTTTTACTTTCACCAGCGTTTCTGGGTGAGCAAAAACAGGAAGGCAAA
ATGCCGCAAAAAAGGGAATAAGGGCGACACGGAAATGTTGAATACTCATACTCTTCCTTTTTCAATATTA
TTGAAGCATTTATCAGGGTTATTGTCTCATGAGCGGATACATATTTGAATGTATTTAGAAAAATAAACAA
ATAGGGGTTCCGCGCACATTTCCCCGAAAAGTGCCACCTGACGTCTAAGAAACCATTATTATCATGACAT
TAACCTATAAAAATAGGCGTATCACGAGGCCCTTTCGTCTCGCGCGTTTCGGTGATGACGGTGAAAACCT
CTGACACATGCAGCTCCCGGAGACGGTCACAGCTTGTCTGTAAGCGGATGCCGGGAGCAGACAAGCCCGT
CAGGGCGCGTCAGCGGGTGTTGGCGGGTGTCGGGGCTGGCTTAACTATGCGGCATCAGAGCAGATTGTAC
TGAGAGTGCACCATATGCGGTGTGAAATACCGCACAGATGCGTAAGGAGAAAATACCGCATCAGGCGCCA
TTCGCCATTCAGGCTGCGCAACTGTTGGGAAGGGCGATCGGTGCGGGCCTCTTCGCTATTACGCCAGCTG
GCGAAAGGGGGATGTGCTGCAAGGCGATTAAGTTGGGTAACGCCAGGGTTTTCCCAGTCACGACGTTGTA
AAACGACGGCCAGTGAATTCAAGCTTTTTTTTTTTTTTTTTTTTTTTTTTTTTTTCTGAAAGTGGGTATG
GAAAATGCCGGATTAGGACCCAGCGTATGTATCAGGAATCAACAAGTCCGTATTTCTTGCGCTCCGCGAG
CTTAAGTACTAGCAGAGATCATACATGACGGTTCTCTGCGGTCGATTAACCACACTGCTGAGCGCGAGTA
TCCGCTGAATCGAACGTCGATAAATTCGCAGTACCGGCTTCCCCGACCGCTGTCCACGCGGCTGTCAGTT
AGTGGCGACCTGGGACTCTACACATAAGACGATCCGTGGCTCCTGACGACCTAGACCACGGTCCTTTGCG
CCACAGTCGAGTAGGCCCGTCAGAGAGGCCATAGACTCGCAGTGCGGGTAAGGGTAACATCATGCAGAAT
TGTCCCGGCTATGGGTCCGTCGATGAAAGCGAAGGCTTCCCTAGACAACACGTGCTCTTGAGCTAAAGGC
CCCGTAAATAACGTAAGTGGTACCAGCACGTATCAGCGACCCGGCATTGTGAATATTCGCCACGACGGAT
GCGCATTAGCGTTCCGCATGAATTTCCTGCGTAACCCGACCGTCGGCCGGCACTCAGTGGCGGGTTTGTA
ACAGAGGCGCGCAAGGGAGAGCCGCACCCCGAACTCCACACTGCCATAGAACTACGAGTCGAAGCGGACG
CCACTGTAATCTTGCTTCAGAAACGGGCTCTAAGAGCGCATATAGCGTGTGAGTACGCTCGCCGCCAGCT
CGTCATGGTTCGAGTGCCCCCGGCGATCAGGTAGGGGGATTTAGTCCGGCAGGGGCCGGGGGCCGTTCGC
TGACTACTGCCACACAGTCTCCTGCGGCTAGCTCCTCGCACACCATGACGAACGACCTCGTGCAGCGCGG
TCTGTCAGTTTTCGTCGTCCAAGTTCATCGGACCCGGGTGCTTTACTACCTGTATGGATTGGCAGTAGCC
CTAGGAACTAGGCGCCCCTAGATGCCGATCCCCATGTCTAAGCACCTAACCCAATGCATGATCATTACCT
GGCTCCCTATAGTGAGTCGTATTATCTAGAGTCGACCTGCAGGCATGCAAGCTTGGCGTAATCATGGTCA
TAGCTGTTTCCTGTGTGAAATTGTTATCCGCTCACAATTCCACACAACATACGAGCCGGAAGCATAAAGT
GTAAAGCCTGGGGTGCCTAATGAGTGAGCTAACTCACATTAATTGCGTTGCGCTCACTGCCCGCTTTCCA
GTCGGGAAACCTGTCGTGCCAGCTGCATTAATGAATCGGCCAACGCGCGGGGAGAGGCGGTTTGCGTATT
GGGCGCTCTTCCGCTTCCTCGCTCACTGACTCGCTGCGCTCGGTCGTTCGGCTGCGGCGAGCGGTATCAG
CTCACTCAAAGGCGGTAATACGGTTATCCACAGAATCAGGGGATAACGCAGGAAAGAACATGTGAGCAAA
AGGCCAGCAAAAGGCCAGGAACCGTAAAAAGGCCGCGTTGCTGGCGTTTTTCCATAGGCTCCGCCCCCCT
GACGAGCATCACAAAAATCGACGCTCAAGTCAGAGGTGGCGAAACCCGACAGGACTATAAAGATACCAGG
CGTTTCCCCCTGGAAGCTCCCTCGTGCGCTCTCCTGTTCCGACCCTGCCGCTTACCGGATACCTGTCCGC
CTTTCTCCCTTCGGGAAGCGTGGCGCTTTCTCATAGCTCACGCTGTAGGTATCTCAGTTCGGTGTAGGTC
GTTCGCTCCAAGCTGGGCTGTGTGCACGAACCCCCCGTTCAGCCCGACCGCTGCGCCTTATCCGGTAACT
ATCGTCTTGAGTCCAACCCGGTAAGACACGACTTATCGCCACTGGCAGCAGCCACTGGTAACAGGATTAG
CAGAGCGAGGTATGTAGGCGGTGCTACAGAGTTCTTGAAGTGGTGGCCTAACTACGGCTACACTAGAAGA
ACAGTATTTGGTATCTGCGCTCTGCTGAAGCCAGTTACCTTCGGAAAAAGAGTTGGTAGCTCTTGATCCG
GCAAACAAACCACCGCTGGTAGCGGTGGTTTTTTTGTTTGCAAGCAGCAGATTACGCGCAGAAAAAAAGG
ATCTCAAGAAGATCCTTTGATCTTTTCTACGGGGTCTGACGCTCAGTGGAACGAAAACTCACGTTAAGGG
ATTTTGGTCATGAGATTATCAAAAAGGATCTTCACCTAGATCCTTTTAAATTAAAAATGAAGTTTTAAAT
CAATCTAAAGTATATATGAGTAAACTTGGTCTGACAGTTACCAATGCTTAATCAGTGAGGCACCTATCTC
AGCGATCTGTCTATTTCGTTCATCCATAGTTGCCTGACTCCCCGTCGTGTAGATAACTACGATACGGGAG
GGCTTACCATCTGGCCCCAGTGCTGCAATGATACCGCGAGACCCACGCTCACCGGCTCCAGATTTATCAG
CAATAAACC
Features (pLannotate 1.2.2; 12 found; start..end, strand, type, name):
    680..784     -  promoter       AmpR promoter: bla
    879..914     +  CDS            rop (fragment): Rop protein, which maintains plasmids at low copy number; rop
   1016..1115    +  misc_feature   bom (fragment): basis of mobility region from pBR322
   1121..1278    -  CDS            lacZα (fragment): LacZα fragment of β-galactosidase; lacZ fragment
   2316..2334    -  promoter       T7 promoter: promoter for bacteriophage T7 RNA polymerase
   2335..2364    +  misc_feature   MCS (fragment): pUC18/19 multiple cloning site
   2401..2417    -  protein_bind   lac operator: The lac repressor binds to the lac operator to inhibit transcription in E. coli. This inhibition can be relieved by adding lactose or isopropyl-β-D-thiogalactopyranoside (IPTG). lac repressor encoded by lacI
   2425..2455    -  promoter       lac promoter: promoter for the E. coli lac operon
   2470..2491    -  protein_bind   CAP binding site: CAP binding activates transcription in the presence of cAMP. E. coli catabolite activator protein
   2504..2596    -  CDS            lacI (fragment): lac repressor; lacI; The lac repressor binds to the lac operator to inhibit transcription in E. coli. This inhibition can be relieved by adding lactose or isopropyl-β-D-thiogalactopyranoside (IPTG).
   2779..3367    -  rep_origin     ori: high-copy-number ColE1/pMB1/pBR322/pUC origin of replication
   3538..679     -  CDS            AmpR (across the origin): β-lactamase; bla; confers resistance to ampicillin, carbenicillin, and related antibiotics
