[The description below was written by a language model from this plasmid's Addgene catalogue record and pLannotate feature annotations shown in this document.]
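Description:
pDiySpike2 is a small (about 3.7 kb) pUC19-derived bacterial plasmid that serves as a template for in vitro transcription of a synthetic RNA called DiySpike2. It is propagated in E. coli as a high-copy plasmid through the ColE1/pUC-type origin of replication. Selection is with ampicillin, via the β-lactamase (AmpR) gene and its native bla promoter. The rest of the annotated backbone is typical pUC19 residue: the lac promoter, lac operator and CAP binding site, a partial multiple cloning site, and fragments of lacZα, lacI, rop and bom. None of these has a stated role in the construct's function.

The payload is a 1,084 bp synthetic insert introduced by Gibson assembly and placed under a bacteriophage T7 promoter. In the feature table the T7 promoter lies on the minus strand next to the remnant of the cloning site. It points into an unannotated stretch of roughly one kilobase that ends at the interrupted lacZα fragment. This gap matches the expected position and size of the DiySpike2 insert, although the automated annotation does not label it and the record gives no detail on its sequence content or any terminal elements such as a poly(A) tract.

T7 RNA polymerase can therefore be used to produce a defined artificial transcript from this plasmid. The associated publication concerns single-cell RNA counting at allele and isoform resolution. Together with the construct's name, this suggests the transcript is meant as a do-it-yourself spike-in RNA standard for sequencing experiments, though the record itself states only the in vitro transcription purpose.
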