Addgene plasmid #136949: pDiySpike2
Purpose: Plasmid for the In Vitro transcription of DiySpike2
Depositing lab: Rickard Sandberg. Depositing organization: Karolinska Institutet. Publication: Single-cell RNA counting at allele and isoform resolution using Smart-seq3. Hagemann-Jensen M, Ziegenhain C, Chen P, Ramskold D, Hendriks GJ, Larsson AJM, Faridani OR, Sandberg R. Nat Biotechnol. 2020 Jun;38(6):708-714. doi: 10.1038/s41587-020-0497-0. Epub 2020 May 4. PubMed 32518404.
Backbone
  Vector backbone: pUC19
  Backbone manufacturer: Joachim Messing
  Vector type: Synthetic Biology
Growth in bacteria
  Bacterial resistance: Ampicillin, 100 μg/mL
  Growth temperature: 37°C
  Growth strain: DH5alpha
  Copy number: High Copy
Gene/Insert
  Gene/Insert name: DiySpike2
  Species: Synthetic
  Insert size (bp): 1084
  Promoter: T7
  Cloning method: Gibson Cloning
  Sequencing primers: 5′ agcggataacaatttcacacagg
Terms and licenses: Academic/Nonprofit Terms; Industry Terms: Not Available to Industry
How to cite: pDiySpike2 was a gift from Rickard Sandberg (Addgene plasmid # 136949 ; http://n2t.net/addgene:136949 ; RRID:Addgene_136949)
